Addgene plasmid #234164: pAIP4_4RZ9
Purpose: Heterologous protein expression of pre-mRNA-splicing factor 38A in Escherichia coli
Depositing lab: Christopher Bahl. Depositing organization: AI Proteins. Publication: Facile, high-throughput protein purification enabled by high-efficiency protease elution. Cárcamo Noriega EN, Truebridge IS, Teets FD 3rd, Bowman JW 3rd, Rodriguez N, Howard TA, Bahl CD. Protein Sci. 2026 Sep;35(9):e70746. doi: 10.1002/pro.70746. PubMed 42555168.
Backbone
  Vector backbone: pET29b
  Backbone size w/o insert (bp): 5679
  Vector type: Bacterial Expression
Growth in bacteria
  Bacterial resistance: Kanamycin, 50 μg/mL
  Growth temperature: 37°C
  Growth strain: DH10B
  Copy number: High Copy
Gene/Insert
  Gene/Insert name: 4RZ9 (alt names: PR38A_HUMAN; Pre-mRNA-splicing factor 38A)
  Species: H. sapiens (human)
  Insert size (bp): 525
  Entrez Gene: PRPF38A (a.k.a. PRP38A, Prp38)
  Promoter: T7
  Tag / fusion protein: 10x HisTag-Smt3 (N terminal on backbone)
  Cloning method: Golden Gate
  Sequencing primers: 5′ T7-promoter; 3′ T7-Term
Resource information
  A portion of this plasmid was derived from a plasmid made by: Synthetic DNA
Terms and licenses: Academic/Nonprofit Terms; Industry Terms
Depositor comments: 5' cloning site: BsaI (destroyed), 3' cloning site: BsaI (destroyed)
How to cite: pAIP4_4RZ9 was a gift from Christopher Bahl (Addgene plasmid # 234164 ; http://n2t.net/addgene:234164 ; RRID:Addgene_234164)
