[The description below was written by a language model from this plasmid's Addgene catalogue record and pLannotate feature annotations shown in this document.]
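Description:
pAIP4_4RZ9 is a bacterial expression plasmid built on a pET29b backbone for producing a fragment of human pre-mRNA-splicing factor 38A (PRPF38A) in Escherichia coli. The 525 bp insert, made from synthetic DNA and named after what appears to be a structure identifier, was placed by Golden Gate assembly using BsaI sites that were destroyed in the process. The plasmid is selected with kanamycin through an aph(3')-Ia KanR gene and replicates from a ColE1/pMB1-type origin. The annotation also finds the pBR322-derived bom and rop regions, an f1 origin, and residual tetracycline-resistance gene fragments typical of pET vectors. The catalogue lists it as high copy, although rop is normally associated with reduced copy number.

Expression is driven by a T7 promoter followed by a lac operator and the T7 gene 10 ribosome binding site. A plasmid-borne lacI gene with its own promoter supplies repressor, so transcription requires a host providing T7 RNA polymerase and is inducible with IPTG. The open reading frame begins with a polyhistidine tag (recorded as 10xHis, detected only as a shorter fragment by the annotation), followed by yeast Smt3 (SUMO) and then the PRPF38A fragment, which spans the numbering origin of the circular sequence. Downstream of the insert, the annotation picks up a further His-tag fragment and a short match to a T7 gene 10B-derived solubility tag ahead of the T7 terminator; the record does not say whether these are translated as part of the product. The His-Smt3 fusion allows immobilised-metal affinity capture and release of the target by a SUMO-specific protease, consistent with the associated work on high-throughput purification by protease elution.
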