Features (pLannotate 1.2.2; 21 found; start..end, strand, type, name):
     29..46      +  CDS            9xHis (fragment): 9xHis affinity tag
     56..105     +  CDS            SET1 (fragment): solubility-enhancement tag derived from T7 phage gene 10B
    113..160     +  terminator     T7 terminator: transcription terminator for bacteriophage T7 RNA polymerase
    197..625     +  rep_origin     f1 ori (sequence partly withheld): f1 bacteriophage origin of replication; arrow indicates direction of (+) strand synthesis
    678..735     +  promoter       AmpR promoter (fragment): bla
    744..1559    -  CDS            KanR: aminoglycoside phosphotransferase; aph(3')-Ia; confers resistance to kanamycin in bacteria or G418 (Geneticin®) in eukaryotes
   1681..2269    +  rep_origin     ori: high-copy-number ColE1/pMB1/pBR322/pUC origin of replication
   2455..2594    -  misc_feature   bom: basis of mobility region from pBR322
   2696..2887    -  CDS            rop: Rop protein, which maintains plasmids at low copy number; rop
   2904..3284    +  CDS            YPB1_ECOLX: Protein predicted: Swiss-Prot protein existence level 4. From Escherichia coli.
   3356..3647    -  CDS            TcR (fragment): tetracycline efflux protein; tet; confers resistance to tetracycline
   3662..3683    -  protein_bind   CAP binding site: CAP binding activates transcription in the presence of cAMP. E. coli catabolite activator protein
   3696..4778    -  CDS            lacI: lac repressor; lacI; The lac repressor binds to the lac operator to inhibit transcription in E. coli. This inhibition can be relieved by adding lactose or isopropyl-β-D-thiogalactopyranoside (IPTG).
   4779..4856    -  promoter       lacI promoter: lacI
   4864..5143    -  CDS            TcR (fragment): tetracycline efflux protein; tet; confers resistance to tetracycline
   5169..5187    +  promoter       T7 promoter: promoter for bacteriophage T7 RNA polymerase
   5188..5212    +  protein_bind   lac operator: The lac repressor binds to the lac operator to inhibit transcription in E. coli. This inhibition can be relieved by adding lactose or isopropyl-β-D-thiogalactopyranoside (IPTG). lac repressor encoded by lacI
   5227..5249    +  RBS            RBS: efficient ribosome binding site from bacteriophage T7 gene 10 (Olins and Rangwala, 1989)
   5281..5300    +  CDS            7xHis (fragment): 6xHis affinity tag
   5308..5604    +  CDS            SMT3: SMT3_YEAST - Experimental evidence at protein level: Swiss-Prot protein existence level 1. Not known; suppressor of MIF2 mutations. From Saccharomyces cerevisiae (strain ATCC 204508 / S288c) (Baker's yeast).
   5608..10      +  CDS            PRPF38A (fragment) (across the origin): PR38A_HUMAN - Experimental evidence at protein level: Swiss-Prot protein existence level 1. Involved in pre-mRNA splicing as a component of the spliceosome. From Homo sapiens (Human).
>Addgene plasmid #234164 | pAIP4_4RZ9 | addgene full sequence | sequence record 464130 | Addgene NGS Result
GGAGCAGCTGGGTTCGTAATGACTCGAGCACCACCACCACCACCACTGAGATCCGGCTGCTAACAAAGCC
CGAAAGGAAGCTGAGTTGGCTGCTGCCACCGCTGAGCAATAACTAGCATAACCCCTTGGGGCCTCTAAAC
GGGTCTTGAGGGGTTTTTTGCTGAAAGGAGGAACTATATCCGGATTGGCGAATGGG
[124 nt withheld, positions 197-320]
C
[91 nt withheld, positions 322-412]
A
[49 nt withheld, positions 414-462]
CCTTTGACGTTGGAGTCCACGTTCTTT
[37 nt withheld, positions 490-526]
ACCCTATCTCGGTCTATTCTTTTGATTTATAAGGGATTTTGCCGATTTCGGCCTATTGGTTAAAAAATGA
GCTGATTTAACAAAAATTTAACGCGAATTTTAACAAAATATTAACGCTTACAATTTAGGTGGCACTTTTC
GGGGAAATGTGCGCGGAACCCCTATTTGTTTATTTTTCTAAATACATTCAAATATGTATCCGCTCATGAA
TTAATTCTTAGAAAAACTCATCGAGCATCAAATGAAACTGCAATTTATTCATATCAGGATTATCAATACC
ATATTTTTGAAAAAGCCGTTTCTGTAATGAAGGAGAAAACTCACCGAGGCAGTTCCATAGGATGGCAAGA
TCCTGGTATCGGTCTGCGATTCCGACTCGTCCAACATCAATACAACCTATTAATTTCCCCTCGTCAAAAA
TAAGGTTATCAAGTGAGAAATCACCATGAGTGACGACTGAATCCGGTGAGAATGGCAAAAGTTTATGCAT
TTCTTTCCAGACTTGTTCAACAGGCCAGCCATTACGCTCGTCATCAAAATCACTCGCATCAACCAAACCG
TTATTCATTCGTGATTGCGCCTGAGCGAGACGAAATACGCGATCGCTGTTAAAAGGACAATTACAAACAG
GAATCGAATGCAACCGGCGCAGGAACACTGCCAGCGCATCAACAATATTTTCACCTGAATCAGGATATTC
TTCTAATACCTGGAATGCTGTTTTCCCGGGGATCGCAGTGGTGAGTAACCATGCATCATCAGGAGTACGG
ATAAAATGCTTGATGGTCGGAAGAGGCATAAATTCCGTCAGCCAGTTTAGTCTGACCATCTCATCTGTAA
CATCATTGGCAACGCTACCTTTGCCATGTTTCAGAAACAACTCTGGCGCATCGGGCTTCCCATACAATCG
ATAGATTGTCGCACCTGATTGCCCGACATTATCGCGAGCCCATTTATACCCATATAAATCAGCATCCATG
TTGGAATTTAATCGCGGCCTAGAGCAAGACGTTTCCCGTTGAATATGGCTCATAACACCCCTTGTATTAC
TGTTTATGTAAGCAGACAGTTTTATTGTTCATGACCAAAATCCCTTAACGTGAGTTTTCGTTCCACTGAG
CGTCAGACCCCGTAGAAAAGATCAAAGGATCTTCTTGAGATCCTTTTTTTCTGCGCGTAATCTGCTGCTT
GCAAACAAAAAAACCACCGCTACCAGCGGTGGTTTGTTTGCCGGATCAAGAGCTACCAACTCTTTTTCCG
AAGGTAACTGGCTTCAGCAGAGCGCAGATACCAAATACTGTCCTTCTAGTGTAGCCGTAGTTAGGCCACC
ACTTCAAGAACTCTGTAGCACCGCCTACATACCTCGCTCTGCTAATCCTGTTACCAGTGGCTGCTGCCAG
TGGCGATAAGTCGTGTCTTACCGGGTTGGACTCAAGACGATAGTTACCGGATAAGGCGCAGCGGTCGGGC
TGAACGGGGGGTTCGTGCACACAGCCCAGCTTGGAGCGAACGACCTACACCGAACTGAGATACCTACAGC
GTGAGCTATGAGAAAGCGCCACGCTTCCCGAAGGGAGAAAGGCGGACAGGTATCCGGTAAGCGGCAGGGT
CGGAACAGGAGAGCGCACGAGGGAGCTTCCAGGGGGAAACGCCTGGTATCTTTATAGTCCTGTCGGGTTT
CGCCACCTCTGACTTGAGCGTCGATTTTTGTGATGCTCGTCAGGGGGGCGGAGCCTATGGAAAAACGCCA
GCAACGCGGCCTTTTTACGGTTCCTGGCCTTTTGCTGGCCTTTTGCTCACATGTTCTTTCCTGCGTTATC
CCCTGATTCTGTGGATAACCGTATTACCGCCTTTGAGTGAGCTGATACCGCTCGCCGCAGCCGAACGACC
GAGCGCAGCGAGTCAGTGAGCGAGGAAGCGGAAGAGCGCCTGATGCGGTATTTTCTCCTTACGCATCTGT
GCGGTATTTCACACCGCAATGGTGCACTCTCAGTACAATCTGCTCTGATGCCGCATAGTTAAGCCAGTAT
ACACTCCGCTATCGCTACGTGACTGGGTCATGGCTGCGCCCCGACACCCGCCAACACCCGCTGACGCGCC
CTGACGGGCTTGTCTGCTCCCGGCATCCGCTTACAGACAAGCTGTGACCGTCTCCGGGAGCTGCATGTGT
CAGAGGTTTTCACCGTCATCACCGAAACGCGCGAGGCAGCTGCGGTAAAGCTCATCAGCGTGGTCGTGAA
GCGATTCACAGATGTCTGCCTGTTCATCCGCGTCCAGCTCGTTGAGTTTCTCCAGAAGCGTTAATGTCTG
GCTTCTGATAAAGCGGGCCATGTTAAGGGCGGTTTTTTCCTGTTTGGTCACTGATGCCTCCGTGTAAGGG
GGATTTCTGTTCATGGGGGTAATGATACCGATGAAACGAGAGAGGATGCTCACGATACGGGTTACTGATG
ATGAACATGCCCGGTTACTGGAACGTTGTGAGGGTAAACAACTGGCGGTATGGATGCGGCGGGACCAGAG
AAAAATCACTCAGGGTCAATGCCAGCGCTTCGTTAATACAGATGTAGGTGTTCCACAGGGTAGCCAGCAG
CATCCTGCGATGCAGATCCGGAACATAATGGTGCAGGGCGCTGACTTCCGCGTTTCCAGACTTTACGAAA
CACGGAAACCGAAGACCATTCATGTTGTTGCTCAGGTCGCAGACGTTTTGCAGCAGCAGTCGCTTCACGT
TCGCTCGCGTATCGGTGATTCATTCTGCTAACCAGTAAGGCAACCCCGCCAGCCTAGCCGGGTCCTCAAC
GACAGGAGCACGATCATGCGCACCCGTGGGGCCGCCATGCCGGCGATAATGGCCTGCTTCTCGCCGAAAC
GTTTGGTGGCGGGACCAGTGACGAAGGCTTGAGCGAGGGCGTGCAAGATTCCGAATACCGCAAGCGACAG
GCCGATCATCGTCGCGCTCCAGCGAAAGCGGTCCTCGCCGAAAATGACCCAGAGCGCTGCCGGCACCTGT
CCTACGAGTTGCATGATAAAGAAGACAGTCATAAGTGCGGCGACGATAGTCATGCCCCGCGCCCACCGGA
AGGAGCTGACTGGGTTGAAGGCTCTCAAGGGCATCGGTCGAGATCCCGGTGCCTAATGAGTGAGCTAACT
TACATTAATTGCGTTGCGCTCACTGCCCGCTTTCCAGTCGGGAAACCTGTCGTGCCAGCTGCATTAATGA
ATCGGCCAACGCGCGGGGAGAGGCGGTTTGCGTATTGGGCGCCAGGGTGGTTTTTCTTTTCACCAGTGAG
ACGGGCAACAGCTGATTGCCCTTCACCGCCTGGCCCTGAGAGAGTTGCAGCAAGCGGTCCACGCTGGTTT
GCCCCAGCAGGCGAAAATCCTGTTTGATGGTGGTTAACGGCGGGATATAACATGAGCTGTCTTCGGTATC
GTCGTATCCCACTACCGAGATGTCCGCACCAACGCGCAGCCCGGACTCGGTAATGGCGCGCATTGCGCCC
AGCGCCATCTGATCGTTGGCAACCAGCATCGCAGTGGGAACGATGCCCTCATTCAGCATTTGCATGGTTT
GTTGAAAACCGGACATGGCACTCCAGTCGCCTTCCCGTTCCGCTATCGGCTGAATTTGATTGCGAGTGAG
ATATTTATGCCAGCCAGCCAGACGCAGACGCGCCGAGACAGAACTTAATGGGCCCGCTAACAGCGCGATT
TGCTGGTGACCCAATGCGACCAGATGCTCCACGCCCAGTCGCGTACCGTCTTCATGGGAGAAAATAATAC
TGTTGATGGGTGTCTGGTCAGAGACATCAAGAAATAACGCCGGAACATTAGTGCAGGCAGCTTCCACAGC
AATGGCATCCTGGTCATCCAGCGGATAGTTAATGATCAGCCCACTGACGCGTTGCGCGAGAAGATTGTGC
ACCGCCGCTTTACAGGCTTCGACGCCGCTTCGTTCTACCATCGACACCACCACGCTGGCACCCAGTTGAT
CGGCGCGAGATTTAATCGCCGCGACAATTTGCGACGGCGCGTGCAGGGCCAGACTGGAGGTGGCAACGCC
AATCAGCAACGACTGTTTGCCCGCCAGTTGTTGTGCCACGCGGTTGGGAATGTAATTCAGCTCCGCCATC
GCCGCTTCCACTTTTTCCCGCGTTTTCGCAGAAACGTGGCTGGCCTGGTTCACCACGCGGGAAACGGTCT
GATAAGAGACACCGGCATACTCTGCGACATCGTATAACGTTACTGGTTTCACATTCACCACCCTGAATTG
ACTCTCTTCCGGGCGCTATCATGCCATACCGCGAAAGGTTTTGCGCCATTCGATGGTGTCCGGGATCTCG
ACGCTCTCCCTTATGCGACTCCTGCATTAGGAAGCAGCCCAGTAGTAGGTTGAGGCCGTTGAGCACCGCC
GCCGCAAGGAATGGTGCATGCAAGGAGATGGCGCCCAACAGTCCCCCGGCCACGGGGCCTGCCACCATAC
CCACGCCGAAACAAGCGCTCATGAGCCCGAAGTGGCGAGCCCGATCTTCCCCATCGGTGATGTCGGCGAT
ATAGGCGCCAGCAACCGCACCTGTGGCGCCGGTGATGCCGGCCACGATGCGTCCGGCGTAGAGGATCGAG
ATCGATCTCGATCCCGCGAAATTAATACGACTCACTATAGGGGAATTGTGAGCGGATAACAATTCCCCTC
TAGAAATAATTTTGTTTAACTTTAAGAAGGAGATATACATATGATGGCGAAGATTCATCACCATCATCAC
CATCACCATCACCACGGTAGCCTGCAAGATTCGGAAGTCAACCAAGAAGCAAAGCCGGAAGTCAAGCCGG
AAGTGAAACCGGAAACCCATATTAACCTGAAAGTTAGTGACGGCAGCTCTGAAATTTTCTTTAAGATCAA
AAAGACCACGCCGCTGCGTCGCCTGATGGAAGCGTTTGCCAAACGTCAGGGCAAGGAAATGGATAGCCTG
CGTTTCCTGTATGACGGTATTCGCATCCAGGCAGATCAAGCGCCGGAAGACCTGGACATGGAAGACAACG
ACATCATTGAAGCCCACCGTGAACAGATTGGCGGCTCTGGAAATAGGACAGTAAAAGATGCTCACTCAAT
ACACGGCACCAACCCGCAGTATTTGGTAGAAAAGATCATTCGTACCCGCATTTATGAAAGCAAATACTGG
AAAGAAGAGTGCTTCGGCCTGACGGCCGAGTTAGTCGTGGACAAAGCAATGGAACTGCGTTTTGTTGGTG
GTGTTTATGGCGGTAATATTAAGCCGACCCCATTTCTGTGCCTGACCCTGAAAATGTTGCAAATTCAGCC
GGAAAAAGATATCATCGTGGAGTTCATTAAGAATGAAGATTTTAAGTACGTTCGTATGCTGGGTGCTCTG
TACATGAGACTGACCGGTACTGCGATCGACTGTTATAAATACTTGGAGCCGTTGTACAACGATTACCGCA
AGATCAAGTCCCAAAACCGCAACGGCGAATTCGAGCTGATGCATGTGGACGAGTTCATCGACGAATTGCT
TCACAGCGAACGTGTTTGCGATATTATCCTGCCGCGTCTCCAAAAACGTTATGTGCTGGAGGAGGC
